Addgene plasmid #53904: HMGN1_pCSdest
Depositing lab: Roger Reeves. Depositing organization: Johns Hopkins University and School of Medicine. Publication: Survey of Human Chromosome 21 Gene Expression Effects on Early Development in Danio rerio. Edie S, Zaghloul NA, Leitch CC, Klinedinst DK, Lebron J, Thole JF, McCallion AS, Katsanis N, Reeves RH. G3 (Bethesda). 2018 Jul 2;8(7):2215-2223. doi: 10.1534/g3.118.200144. PubMed 29760202.
Backbone
  Vector backbone: pCSDest
  Backbone manufacturer: Lawson Lab (Addgene Plasmid 22423)
  Backbone size w/o insert (bp): 4095
  Vector type: Mammalian Expression
Growth in bacteria
  Bacterial resistance: Ampicillin, 100 μg/mL
  Growth temperature: 37°C
  Growth strain: Top10
  Copy number: High Copy
Gene/Insert
  Gene/Insert name: HMGN1 (alt name: HMG14)
  Species: H. sapiens (human)
  Insert size (bp): 303
  Entrez Gene: HMGN1 (a.k.a. HMG14)
  Promoter: SP6 and CMV
  Cloning method: Gateway Cloning
  Sequencing primers: 5′ CMV-F; 3′ EBV-Rev
Terms and licenses: Academic/Nonprofit Terms; Industry Terms
Depositor comments: NM_004965
How to cite: HMGN1_pCSdest was a gift from Roger Reeves (Addgene plasmid # 53904 ; http://n2t.net/addgene:53904 ; RRID:Addgene_53904)
