[The description below was written by a language model from this plasmid's Addgene catalogue record.]
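Description:
HMGN1_pCSdest is an expression clone of human HMGN1 (also known as HMG14), a high mobility group nucleosome-binding protein encoded on chromosome 21, carried in the pCSDest Gateway destination vector. The backbone is about 4.1 kb without insert and is catalogued as a mammalian expression vector. The 303 bp insert was introduced by Gateway recombination, and the depositor ties it to a RefSeq mRNA entry for HMGN1. In bacteria the plasmid is maintained at high copy under ampicillin selection. The record does not name the origin of replication, and no feature table is provided, so elements such as recombination scars, polyadenylation signals or any tags cannot be confirmed from the available information.

The insert sits downstream of two promoters, CMV and SP6, which serve different purposes. The CMV promoter drives strong constitutive RNA polymerase II transcription when the plasmid is introduced directly into vertebrate cells. The SP6 phage promoter allows in vitro transcription of the coding sequence to produce synthetic mRNA. This dual arrangement suits embryo microinjection work, in which in vitro transcribed message is delivered into early embryos to overexpress a protein.

The associated publication is a survey of how expression of human chromosome 21 genes affects early zebrafish (Danio rerio) development. This indicates that the construct belongs to a set of chromosome 21 gene clones built to test the developmental consequences of increased gene dosage, a question relevant to understanding trisomy 21. It could equally be used for transient HMGN1 overexpression in cultured cells.
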