>Addgene plasmid #53904 | HMGN1_pCSdest | addgene partial sequence | sequence record 95361 | EBV-rev 5'-GTGGTTTGTCCAAACTCATC-3'
TACGACTCACTATAGTTCTAGAGGCTCGAGAGGATCACCACTTTGTACAAGAAAGCTGGGTTCTAATCAG
ACTTGGCTTCTTTCTCTCCTGCTTCATCAGAGGCTGGACTCTCCTCAGTCTTCGTTTCCCCGTTTTCCGC
AGGTAAGTCTTCTTTAGTTTCTTGGTTAGCCACTTCGGCCTGTTTTCCCTTTGCTCCCCTTTTCCCTTTT
GTTTGCACTTTTTTGTCTGAAGATTTATCCTTCGCTGCTGCCTTTTTCGGCTTCGCTTCCACTTTTGCAG
GAGGTTTAGCTGACAACCGCGCCGATCTCCTCTTGGGCTCTTCCTTGGCGGCGCCTTCGGCGGAGCTGAC
CTTCCTCTTGGGCATGGTGCCTGCTTTTTTGTACAAACTTGTGATCCTTGAATTCGAATCGATGGGATCC
TGCAAAAAGAACAAGTAGCTTGTATTCTATAGTGTCACCTAAATCAAGCTTGCTCCGACGTCCCCAGGCA
GAATGGCGGTTCCCTAAACGAGCATTGCTTATATAGACCTCCCATTAGGCACGCCTACCGCCCATTTACG
TCAATGGAACGCCCATTTGCGTCATTGCCCCTCCCCATTGACGTCAATGGGGATGTACTTGGCAGCCATC
GCGGGCCATTTACCGCCATTGACGTCAATGGGAGTACTGCCAATGTACCCTGGCGTACTTCCAATAGTAA
TGTACTTGCCAAGTTACTATTAATAGATATTGATGTACTGCCAAGTGGGCCATTTACCGTCATTGACGTC
AATAGGGGGCGTGAGAACGGATATGAATGGGCAATGAGCCATCCCATTGACGTCAAT
